Addgene plasmid #23878: pDONR223-FRK
Depositing lab: William Hahn & David Root. Depositing organization: Dana-Farber Cancer Institute. Publication: COT drives resistance to RAF inhibition through MAP kinase pathway reactivation. Johannessen CM, Boehm JS, Kim SY, Thomas SR, Wardwell L, Johnson LA, Emery CM, Stransky N, Cogdill AP, Barretina J, Caponigro G, Hieronymus H, Murray RR, Salehi-Ashtiani K, Hill DE, Vidal M, Zhao JJ, Yang X, Alkan O, Kim S, Harris JL, Wilson CJ, Myer VE, Finan PM, Root DE, Roberts TM, Golub T, Flaherty KT, Dummer R, Weber BL, Sellers WR, Schlegel R, Wargo JA, Hahn WC, Garraway LA. Nature. 2010 Dec 16;468(7326):968-72. doi: 10.1038/nature09627 PubMed 21107320.
Backbone
  Vector backbone: pDONR223
  Backbone manufacturer: Invitrogen
  Backbone size w/o insert (bp): 5005
  Vector type: Gateway Donor vector
Growth in bacteria
  Bacterial resistance: Spectinomycin, 50 μg/mL
  Growth temperature: 37°C
  Growth strain: DH5alpha
  Copy number: High Copy
Gene/Insert
  Gene/Insert name: FRK (alt name: fyn-related kinase)
  Species: H. sapiens (human)
  Insert size (bp): 1518
  Entrez Gene: FRK (a.k.a. GTK, PTK5, RAK)
  Cloning method: Gateway Cloning
  Sequencing primers: 5′ M13pUC-fwd; 3′ M13rev
Terms and licenses: Academic/Nonprofit Terms; Industry Terms: Not Available to Industry
Depositor comments: The ORF has no Stop codon. This design enables easy recombination into a destination vector to add an epitope tag of choice and Stop codon to the ORF. Do NOT use this plasmid directly for transfections. A set of 4 custom lentiviral vectors is available ( pLX301 (http://www.addgene.org/25895/) , pLX302 (http://www.addgene.org/25896/) , pLX303 (http://www.addgene.org/25897/) , pLX304 (http://www.addgene.org/25890/) ) to be used to express these ORFs in mammalian cells. These plasmids are not included in the kit and must be ordered separately.
How to cite: pDONR223-FRK was a gift from William Hahn & David Root (Addgene plasmid # 23878 ; http://n2t.net/addgene:23878 ; RRID:Addgene_23878)
