[The description below was written by a language model from this plasmid's Addgene catalogue record and the feature table of its GenBank file.]
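Description:
pDONR223-FRK is a Gateway entry clone built on the Invitrogen pDONR223 donor backbone (about 5 kb without insert) that carries the human FRK open reading frame, encoding fyn-related kinase (also known as GTK, PTK5 or RAK), as a roughly 1.5 kb insert. It is a high-copy bacterial plasmid maintained in standard E. coli cloning strains under spectinomycin selection. The record does not list the origin of replication or any other backbone features, and no promoter for expression of the ORF is described. This fits its role as a shuttle clone rather than an expression vector, and the depositor explicitly states that it should not be transfected directly.

The ORF was introduced by Gateway recombination and lacks a stop codon. This "open" design lets LR Clonase-mediated transfer into a destination vector fuse the kinase in frame to a C-terminal epitope tag and stop codon supplied by that vector. The depositor points to a companion series of lentiviral destination vectors (pLX301 to pLX304) for expressing such ORFs in mammalian cells. The associated publication concerns resistance to RAF inhibition through MAP kinase pathway reactivation, and the depositor's reference to a kit suggests the clone belongs to a larger ORF collection.

The available sequence record is only a 703 bp partial read rather than the full plasmid. Its single annotated feature is an attL1 site, the recombination site used in the Gateway LR reaction, which would lie at one end of the insert. The matching attL2 site, the rest of the ORF and the backbone are not covered by the annotation.
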