LOCUS       Exported 703 bp ds-DNA linear SYN 24-MAY-2021
DEFINITION  synthetic linear DNA
ACCESSION   .
VERSION     .
KEYWORDS    pDONR223-FRK
SOURCE      synthetic DNA construct
  ORGANISM  synthetic DNA construct
REFERENCE   1 (bases 1 to 703)
  AUTHORS   Johannessen CM, Boehm JS, Kim SY, Thomas SR, Wardwell L, Johnson LA,
            Emery CM, Stransky N, Cogdill AP, Barretina J, Caponigro G,
            Hieronymus H, Murray RR, Salehi-Ashtiani K, Hill DE, Vidal M, Zhao
            JJ, Yang X, Alkan O, Kim S, Harris JL, Wilson CJ, Myer VE, Finan PM,
            Root DE, Roberts TM, Golub T, Flaherty KT, Dummer R, Weber BL,
            Sellers WR, Schlegel R, Wargo JA, Hahn WC, Garraway LA
  TITLE     COT drives resistance to RAF inhibition through MAP kinase pathway
            reactivation.
  JOURNAL   Nature. 2010 Nov 24. ():.
  PUBMED    21107320
REFERENCE   2 (bases 1 to 703)
  AUTHORS   .
  TITLE     Direct Submission
  JOURNAL   Exported May 24, 2021 from SnapGene Server 1.1.58
            http://www.snapgene.com
FEATURES             Location/Qualifiers
     source          1..703
                     /organism="synthetic DNA construct"
                     /mol_type="other DNA"
     protein_bind    9..108
                     /gene="mutant version of attL"
                     /label=attL1
                     /bound_moiety="LR Clonase(TM)"
                     /note="recombination site for the Gateway(R) LR reaction"
ORIGIN
        1 gctcgggccc aataatgatt ttattttgac tgatagtgac ctgttcgttg caacaaattg
       61 atgagcaatg cttttttata atgccaactt tgtacaaaaa agttggcacc atgagcaaca
      121 tctgtcagag gctctgggag tacctagaac cctatctccc ctgtttgtcc acggaggcag
      181 acaagtcaac cgtgattgaa aatccagggg ccctttgctc tccccagtca cagaggcatg
      241 gccactactt tgtggctttg tttgattacc aggctcggac tgctgaggac ttgagcttcc
      301 gagcaggtga caaacttcaa gttctggaca ctttgcatga gggctggtgg tttgccagac
      361 acttggagaa aagacgagat ggctccagtc agcaactaca aggctatatt ccttctaact
      421 acgtggctga ggacagaagc ctacaggcag agccgtggtt ctttggagca atcggaagat
      481 cagatgcaga gaaacaacta ttatattcag aaaacaagac cggttccttt ctaatcagag
      541 aaagtgaaag ccaaaaagga gaattctctc tttcagtttt agatggagca gttgtaaaac
      601 actacagaat taaaagactg gatgaagggg gattttttct cacgcgaaga agaatctttt
      661 caacactgaa cgaatttgtg agccactaca ccaagacaag tga
//
