>Addgene plasmid #23878 | pDONR223-FRK | depositor partial sequence | sequence record 11031 | Author sequence
ATGAGCAACATCTGTCAGAGGCTCTGGGAGTACCTAGAACCCTATCTCCCCTGTTTGTCCACGGAGGCAG
ACAAGTCAACCGTGATTGAAAATCCAGGGGCCCTTTGCTCTCCCCAGTCACAGAGGCATGGCCACTACTT
TGTGGCTTTGTTTGATTACCAGGCTCGGACTGCTGAGGACTTGAGCTTCCGAGCAGGTGACAAACTTCAA
GTTCTGGACACTTTGCATGAGGGCTGGTGGTTTGCCAGACACTTGGAGAAAAGACGAGATGGCTCCAGTC
AGCAACTACAAGGCTATATTCCTTCTAACTACGTGGCTGAGGACAGAAGCCTACAGGCAGAGCCGTGGTT
CTTTGGAGCAATCGGAAGATCAGATGCAGAGAAACAACTATTATATTCAGAAAACAAGACCGGTTCCTTT
CTAATCAGAGAAAGTGAAAGCCAAAAAGGAGAATTCTCTCTTTCAGTTTTAGATGGAGCAGTTGTAAAAC
ACTACAGAATTAAAAGACTGGATGAAGGGGGATTTTTTCTCACGCGAAGAAGAATCTTTTCAACACTGAA
CGAATTTGTGAGCCACTACACCAAGACAAGTGACGGCCTGTGTGTCAAGCTGGGGAAACCATGCTTAAAG
ATCCAGGTCCCAGCTCCATTTGATTTGTCGTATAAAACCGTGGACCAATGGGAGATAGACCGCAACTCCA
TACAGCTTCTGAAGCGATTGGGATCTGGTCAGTTTGGCGAAGTATGGGAAGGTCTGTGGAACAATACCAC
TCCAGTAGCAGTGAAAACATTAAAACCAGGTTCAATGGATCCAAATGACTTCCTGAGGGAGGCACAGATA
ATGAAGAACCTAAGACATCCAAAGCTTATCCAGCTTTATGCTGTTTGCACTTTAGAAGATCCAATTTATA
TTATTACAGAGTTGATGAGACATGGAAGTCTGCAAGAATATCTCCAAAATGACACTGGATCAAAAATCCA
TCTGACTCAACAGGTAGACATGGCGGCACAGGTTGCCTCTGGAATGGCCTATCTGGAGTCTCGGAACTAC
ATTCACAGAGATCTGGCTGCCAGAAATGTCCTCGTTGGTGAACATAATATCTACAAAGTAGCAGATTTTG
GACTTGCCAGAGTTTTTAAGGTAGATAATGAAGACATCTATGAATCTAGACACGAAATAAAGCTGCCGGT
GAAGTGGACTGCGCCCGAAGCCATTCGTAGTAATAAATTCAGCATTAAGTCCGATGTATGGTCATTTGGA
ATCCTTCTTTATGAAATCATTACTTATGGCAAAATGCCTTACAGTGGTATGACAGGTGCCCAGGTAATCC
AGATGTTGGCTCAAAACTATAGACTTCCGCAACCATCCAACTGTCCACAGCAATTTTACAACATCATGTT
GGAGTGCTGGAATGCAGAGCCTAAGGAACGACCTACATTTGAGACACTGCGTTGGAAACTTGAAGACTAT
TTTGAAACAGACTCTTCATATTCAGATGCAAATAACTTCATAAGA
